>Addgene plasmid #203969 | pAttB-Tub-HA-WnkDeltaNT | addgene full sequence | sequence record 403127 | Addgene NGS Result
CTAGAGTCGACCTCGAACGTTAACGTTAACGTAACGTTAACTCGAGCTAGATCATAATCAGCCATACCAC
ATTTGTAGAGGTTTTACTTGCTTTAAAAAACCTCCCACACCTCCCCCTGAACCTGAAACATAAAATGAAT
GCAATTGTTGTTGTTAACTTGTTTATTGCAGCTTATAATGGTTACAAATAAAGCAATAGCATCACAAATT
TCACAAATAAAGCATTTTTTTCACTGCATTCTAGTTGTGGTTTGTCCAAACTCATCAATGTATGTCGAGG
TCGACCTGCAGCCCAAGCTGCTAGAGATCCACTAGTGTCGACGATGTAGGTCACGGTCTCGAAGCCGCGG
TGCGGGTGCCAGGGCGTGCCCTTGGGCTCCCCGGGCGCGTACTCCACCTCACCCATCTGGTCCATCATGA
TGAACGGGTCGAGGTGGCGGTAGTTGATCCCGGCGAACGCGCGGCGCACCGGGAAGCCCTCGCCCTCGAA
ACCGCTGGGCGCGGTGGTCACGGTGAGCACGGGACGTGCGACGGCGTCGGCGGGTGCGGATACGCGGGGC
AGCGTCAGCGGGTTCTCGACGGTCACGGCGGGCATGTCGACACTAGTTCTAGCCAGCTTTTGTTCCCTTT
AGTGAGGGTTAATTTCGAGCTTGGCGTAATCATGGTCATAGCTGTTTCCTGTGTGAAATTGTTATCCGCT
CACAATTCCACACAACATACGAGCCGGAAGCATAAAGTGTAAAGCCTGGGGTGCCTAATGAGTGAGCTAA
CTCACATTAATTGCGTTGCGCTCACTGCCCGCTTTCCAGTCGGGAAACCTGTCGTGCCAGCTGCATTAAT
GAATCGGCCAACGCGCGGGGAGAGGCGGTTTGCGTATTGGGCGCTCTTCCGCTTCCTCGCTCACTGACTC
GCTGCGCTCGGTCGTTCGGCTGCGGCGAGCGGTATCAGCTCACTCAAAGGCGGTAATACGGTTATCCACA
GAATCAGGGGATAACGCAGGAAAGAACATGTGAGCAAAAGGCCAGCAAAAGGCCAGGAACCGTAAAAAGG
CCGCGTTGCTGGCGTTTTTCCATAGGCTCCGCCCCCCTGACGAGCATCACAAAAATCGACGCTCAAGTCA
GAGGTGGCGAAACCCGACAGGACTATAAAGATACCAGGCGTTTCCCCCTGGAAGCTCCCTCGTGCGCTCT
CCTGTTCCGACCCTGCCGCTTACCGGATACCTGTCCGCCTTTCTCCCTTCGGGAAGCGTGGCGCTTTCTC
ATAGCTCACGCTGTAGGTATCTCAGTTCGGTGTAGGTCGTTCGCTCCAAGCTGGGCTGTGTGCACGAACC
CCCCGTTCAGCCCGACCGCTGCGCCTTATCCGGTAACTATCGTCTTGAGTCCAACCCGGTAAGACACGAC
TTATCGCCACTGGCAGCAGCCACTGGTAACAGGATTAGCAGAGCGAGGTATGTAGGCGGTGCTACAGAGT
TCTTGAAGTGGTGGCCTAACTACGGCTACACTAGAAGAACAGTATTTGGTATCTGCGCTCTGCTGAAGCC
AGTTACCTTCGGAAAAAGAGTTGGTAGCTCTTGATCCGGCAAACAAACCACCGCTGGTAGCGGTGGTTTT
TTTGTTTGCAAGCAGCAGATTACGCGCAGAAAAAAAGGATCTCAAGAAGATCCTTTGATCTTTTCTACGG
GGTCTGACGCTCAGTGGAACGAAAACTCACGTTAAGGGATTTTGGTCATGAGATTATCAAAAAGGATCTT
CACCTAGATCCTTTTAAATTAAAAATGAAGTTTTAAATCAATCTAAAGTATATATGAGTAAACTTGGTCT
GACAGTTACCAATGCTTAATCAGTGAGGCACCTATCTCAGCGATCTGTCTATTTCGTTCATCCATAGTTG
CCTGACTCCCCGTCGTGTAGATAACTACGATACGGGAGGGCTTACCATCTGGCCCCAGTGCTGCAATGAT
ACCGCGAGACCCACGCTCACCGGCTCCAGATTTATCAGCAATAAACCAGCCAGCCGGAAGGGCCGAGCGC
AGAAGTGGTCCTGCAACTTTATCCGCCTCCATCCAGTCTATTAATTGTTGCCGGGAAGCTAGAGTAAGTA
GTTCGCCAGTTAATAGTTTGCGCAACGTTGTTGCCATTGCTACAGGCATCGTGGTGTCACGCTCGTCGTT
TGGTATGGCTTCATTCAGCTCCGGTTCCCAACGATCAAGGCGAGTTACATGATCCCCCATGTTGTGCAAA
AAAGCGGTTAGCTCCTTCGGTCCTCCGATCGTTGTCAGAAGTAAGTTGGCCGCAGTGTTATCACTCATGG
TTATGGCAGCACTGCATAATTCTCTTACTGTCATGCCATCCGTAAGATGCTTTTCTGTGACTGGTGAGTA
CTCAACCAAGTCATTCTGAGAATAGTGTATGCGGCGACCGAGTTGCTCTTGCCCGGCGTCAATACGGGAT
AATACCGCGCCACATAGCAGAACTTTAAAAGTGCTCATCATTGGAAAACGTTCTTCGGGGCGAAAACTCT
CAAGGATCTTACCGCTGTTGAGATCCAGTTCGATGTAACCCACTCGTGCACCCAACTGATCTTCAGCATC
TTTTACTTTCACCAGCGTTTCTGGGTGAGCAAAAACAGGAAGGCAAAATGCCGCAAAAAAGGGAATAAGG
GCGACACGGAAATGTTGAATACTCATACTCTTCCTTTTTCAATATTATTGAAGCATTTATCAGGGTTATT
GTCTCATGAGCGGATACATATTTGAATGTATTTAGAAAAATAAACAAATAGGGGTTCCGCGCACATTTCC
CCGAAAAGTGCCACCTAAATTGTAAGCGTTAATATTTTGTTAAAATTCGCGTTAAATTTTTGTTAAATCA
GCTCATTTTTTAACCAATAGGCCGAAATCGGCAAAATCCCTTATAAATCAAAAGAATAGACCGAGATAGG
GT
[37 nt withheld, positions 2943-2979]
AAAGAACGTGGACTCCAACGTCAAAGG
[49 nt withheld, positions 3007-3055]
T
[91 nt withheld, positions 3057-3147]
G
[124 nt withheld, positions 3149-3272]
CCCATTCGCCATTCAGGCTGCGCAACTGTTGGGAAGGGCGATCGGTGCGGGCCTCTTCGCTATTACGCCA
GCTGGCGAAAGGGGGATGTGCTGCAAGGCGATTAAGTTGGGTAACGCCAGGGTTTTCCCAGTCACGACGT
TGTAAAACGACGGCCAGTGAATTGTAATACGACTCACTATAGGGCGAATTGGGTACGTACCGGGCCCCTA
GTATGTATGTAAGTTAATAAAACCCATTTTTGCGGAAAGTAGATAAAAAAAACATTTTTTTTTTTTACTG
CACTGGATATCATTGAACTTATCTGATCAGTTTTAAATTTACTTCGATCCAAGGGTATTTGATGTACCAG
GTTCTTTCGATTACCTCTCACTCAAAATGACATTCCACTCAAAGTCAGCGCTGTTTGCCTCCTTCTCTGT
CCACAGAAATATCGCCGTCTCTTTCGCCGCTGCGTCCGCTATCTCTTTCGCCACCGTTTGTAGCGTTACG
TAGCGTCAATGTCCGCCTTCAGTTGCATTTTGTCAGCGGTTTCGTGACGAAGCTCCAAGCGGTTTACGCC
ATCAATTAAACACAAAGTGCTGTGCCAAAACTCCTCTCGCTTCTTATTTTTGTTTGTTTTTTGAGTGATT
GGGGTGGTGATTGGTTTTGGGTGGGTAAGCAGGGGAAAGTGTGAAAAATCCCGGCAATGGGCCAAGAGGA
TCAGGAGCTATTAATTCGCGGAGGCAGCAAACACCCATCTGCCGAGCATCTGAACAATGTGAGTAGTACA
TGTGCATACATCTTAAGTTCACTTGATCTATAGGAACTGCGATTGCAACATCAAATTGTCTGCGGCGTGA
GAACTGCGACCCACAAAAATCCCAAACCGCAATTGCACAAACAAATAGTGACACGAAACAGATTATTCTG
GTAGCTGTTCTCGCTATATAAGACAATTTTTGAGATCATATCATGATCAAGACATCTAAAGGCATTCATT
TTCGACTATATTCTTTTTTACAAAAAATATAACAACCAGATATTTTAAGCTGATCCTAGATGCACAAAAA
ATAAATAAAAGTATAAACCTACTTCGTAGGATACTTCGGGGTACTTTTTGTTCGGGGTTAGATGAGCATA
ACGCTTGTAGTTGATATTTGAGATCCCCTATCATTGCAGGGTGACAGCGGAGCGGCTTCGCAGAGCTGCA
TTAACCAGGGCTTCGGGCAGGCCAAAAACTACGGCACGCTCCGGCCACCCAGTCCGCCGGAGGACTCCGG
TTCAGGGAGCGGCCAACTAGCCGAGAACCTCACCTATGCCTGGCACAATATGGACATCTTTGGGGCGGTC
AATCAGCCGGGCTCCGGATGGCGGCAGCTGGTCAACCGGACACGCGGACTATTCTGCAACGAGCGACACA
TACCGGCGCCCAGGAAACATTTGCTCAAGAACGGTGAGTTTCTATTCGCAGTCGGCTGATCTGTGTGAAA
TCTTAATAAAGGGTCCAATTACCAATTTGAAACTCAGTTTGCGGCGTGGCCTATCCGGGCGAACTTTTGG
CCGTGATGGGCAGTTCCGGTGCCGGAAAGACGACCCTGCTGAATGCCCTTGCCTTTCGATCGCCGCAGGG
CATCCAAGTATCGCCATCCGGGATGCGACTGCTCAATGGCCAACCTGTGGACGCCAAGGAGATGCAGGCC
AGGTGCGCCTATGTCCAGCAGGATGACCTCTTTATCGGCTCCCTAACGGCCAGGGAACACCTGATTTTCC
AAGCCATGGTGCGGATGCCACGACATCTGACCTATCGGCAGCGAGTGGCCCGCGTGGATCAGGTGATCCA
GGAGCTTTCGCTCAGCAAATGTCAGCACACGATCATCGGTGTGCCCGGCAGGGTGAAAGGTCTGTCCGGC
GGAGAAAGGAAGCGTCTGGCATTCGCCTCCGAGGCTCTAACCGATCCGCCGCTTCTGATCTGCGATGAGC
CCACCTCCGGACTGGACTCCTTTACCGCCCACAGCGTCGTCCAGGTGCTGAAGAAGCTGTCGCAGAAGGG
CAAGACCGTCATCCTGACCATTCATCAGCCGTCTTCCGAGCTGTTTGAGCTCTTTGACAAGATCCTTCTG
ATGGCCGAGGGCAGGGTAGCTTTCTTGGGCACTCCCAGCGAAGCCGTCGACTTCTTTTCCTAGTGAGTTC
GATGTGTTTATTAAGGGTATCTAGTATTACATAACATCTCAACTCCTATCCAGCGTGGGTGCCCAGTGTC
CTACCAACTACAATCCGGCGGACTTTTACGTACAGGTGTTGGCCGTTGTGCCCGGACGGGAGATCGAGTC
CCGTGATCGGATCGCCAAGATATGCGACAATTTTGCCATTAGCAAAGTAGCCCGGGATATGGAGCAGTTG
TTGGCCACCAAAAATCTGGAGAAGCCACTGGAGCAGCCGGAGAATGGGTACACCTACAAGGCCACCTGGT
TCATGCAGTTCCGGGCGGTCCTGTGGCGATCCTGGCTGTCGGTGCTCAAGGAACCACTCCTCGTAAAAGT
GCGACTTATTCAGACAACGGTGAGTGGTTCCAGTGGAAACAAATGATATAACGCTTACAATTCTTGGAAA
CAAATTCGCTAGATTTTAGATAGAATTGCCTGATTCCACACCCTTCTTAGTTTTTTTCAATGAGATGTAT
AGTTTATAGTTTTGCAGAAGATAAATAAATTTCATTTAACTCGCGAATATTAATGAGATGCGAGTAACAT
TTTAATTTGCAGATGGTTGCCATCTTGATTGGCCTCATCTTTTTGGGCCAACAACTCACGCAAGTGGGTG
TGATGAATATCAACGGAGCCATCTTCCTCTTCCTGACCAACATGACCTTTCAAAACGTCTTTGCCACGAT
AAATGTAAGTCATGTTTAGAATACATTTGCATTTCAATAATTTACTAACTTTCTAATGAATCGATTCGAT
TTAGGTGTTCACCTCAGAGCTGCCAGTTTTTATGAGGGAGGCCCGAAGTCGACTTTATCGCTGTGACACA
TACTTTCTGGGCAAAACGATTGCCGAATTGCCGCTTTTTCTCACAGTGCCACTGGTCTTCACGGCGATTG
CCTATCCGATGATCGGACTGCGGGCCGGAGTGCTGCACTTCTTCAACTGCCTGGCGCTGGTCACTCTGGT
GGCCAATGTGTCAACGTCCTTCGGATATCTAATATCCTGCGCCAGCTCCTCGACCTCGATGGCGCTGTCT
GTGGGTCCGCCGGTTATCATACCATTCCTGCTCTTTGGCGGCTTCTTCTTGAACTCGGGCTCGGTGCCAG
TATACCTCAAATGGTTGTCGTACCTCTCATGGTTCCGTTACGCCAACGAGGGTCTGCTGATTAACCAATG
GGCGGACGTGGAGCCGGGCGAAATTAGCTGCACATCGTCGAACACCACGTGCCCCAGTTCGGGCAAGGTC
ATCCTGGAGACGCTTAACTTCTCCGCCGCCGATCTGCCGCTGGACTACGTGGGTCTGGCCATTCTCATCG
TGAGCTTCCGGGTGCTCGCATATCTGGCTCTAAGACTTCGGGCCCGACGCAAGGAGTAGCCGACATATAT
CCGAAATAACTGCTTGTTTTTTTTTTTTACCATTATTACCATCGTGTTTACTGTTTATTGCCCCCTCAAA
AAGCTAATGTAATTATATTTGTGCCAATAAAAACAAGATATGACCTATAGAATACAAGTATTTCCCCTTC
GAACATCCCCACAAGTAGACTTTGGATTTGTCTTCTAACCAAAAGACTTACACACCTGCATACCTTACAT
CAAAAACTCGTTTATCGCTACATAAAACACCGGGATATATTTTTTATATACATACTTTTCAAATCGCGCG
CCCTCTTCATAATTCACCTCCACCACACCACGTTTCGTAGTTGCTCTTTCGCTGTCTCCCACCCGCTCTC
CGCAACACATTCACCTTTTGTTCGACGACCTTGGAGCGACTGTCGTTAGTTCCGCGCGATTCGGTTCGCT
CAAATGGTTCCGAGTGGTTCATTTCGTCTCAATAGAAATTAGTAATAAATATTTGTATGTACAATTTATT
TGCTCCAATATATTTGTATATATTTCCCTCACAGCTATATTTATTCTAATTTAATATTATGACTTTTTAA
GGTAATTTTTTGTGACCTGTTCGGAGTGATTAGCGTTACAATTTGAACTGAAAGTGACATCCAGTGTTTG
TTCCTTGTGTAGATGCATCTCAAAAAAATGGTGGGCATAATAGTGTTGTTTATATATATCAAAAATAACA
ACTATAATAATAAGAATACATTTAATTTAGAAAATGCTTGGATTTCACTGGAACTAGGCTAGCATAACTT
CGTATAATGTATGCTATACGAAGTTATGCTAGCGGATCCGGGAATTGGGAATTCGATATCAAGCTTGCAC
AGGTCCTGTTCGATAACGTCGTACTCGGGAATCACCTTTAACTTGTCCGCTATTGGGTATTTGTCCTTAA
ACACATTCGTAATCTCTCCCACAATCATTGCCCTGGCCTCTGCAATGTAAAAAGTATTTATAAAATATCG
CTGGCTCTAAAGGAAACATATTAATCAAAGTATTGAGGCTTTATCAATCTAACATTTACAAGTAGTCAGA
CCACAATTTTTAGACTGCACTTCTGCGTAAGTAAATGAAATGAAATGGTGACCTACTCTTGGGTAGCCGT
ACTGTTATATGCTGACGAGCCTTCACCTGGGCCTGCTTTTTCTCCTGTTTCGTCTGATGCGTCGGATGCG
GCTGGACTGGCTGATTGTTGGGATTGGGTTTTGGATGCTGCTCCGAAAGGTGGGCCACAGCTTTTGCGAT
GGTGGTGCCCACTATGCGGTTGCTGCAGGAACTACAGCTGAATGTTCGCTTTATTGTCTGCAGCTCCTGG
GGCTGGACGAAGGCCACGCCCTCACCCGGTGCGGCCATCTCCTGCGGCAAAACGTATGTGGGATTCCTGT
CCAAGTAGCTCTCGATGCCCACCATAATGCGCTCCAGCAGGTTGGCCAGGTGCGGGTCTAGCTGCGGCGG
ATTCGTCGTCTGGTTCACTGAGTTTAGGGTCTGCAGAAAGAAGTGTGCCTCCATGGTAAGCGGATTCATC
TGCACGATCAGCGGGCTTTAGTCTAAAAATTCGAATGATACAAACTCGTACTCACGTAAAGCAGTTTGTT
TGGCATCATCTCGGCCATCGTCTTATTCTTCTTCGTGGCCTTTGTTACCGGAGCGGCTATGTTGGGCGCG
GTGGAGCCCGGAAGCTGAAAGGTTAATCGAATGCGTTAACTTTTCTGCAACTCGAAAGTTTGCCGCCTTT
GTTCGACTGCCAATAACTGTTGATTCGAAAATTCGAATCGAAGCGGTTGAATTTCGTAGGGTGGCCAACT
ACACCAAAGTTCGCCGGCGGTGTATGCATGTGAGTGTGAGTGTGACAGTGGGTGTACGTGTGCTTTAAGC
GACACAATCGCACCGCGATGTACATATTTTTGTAGTAATGTGTGTGCATTTTTCGTCCGGATCACGGCTC
CATAAAATAAATCATATCACAGGGCTCAGGGATTTGTGAGTAGAAGTTCCCGCCACTTAAACGTCACTTG
TGAAATCGCCATCGACGGTCAACTTTTACTCACACTGGTCTTTCGCGGACGGACCGTCTCAAAGTACTGC
CTTTCTGCGTTGGAAAACATCGCCTTTTTCGTCCAAAAGGAGTCCCCAGGTTCGATCCGCATGGCGTTGT
GCGTGCGTGCCTTTCTTTTCAAATGATTACGGCTATTAACTTGGGGGCGTTAAGTTGGAAACACGTAAAT
TGCAGACTGCGATTAGAGTGACCATGAGTAGGAGTTCAAAATCTCCTGACATCATTTTCTTAAAACCTGC
TTTGTTTTTTACATTTCTATTTAATATAACTCCTATTTGAATAAAAAAACAAAACAAGTTTAGATGTTAA
GATATTAACTACATCCTTTGCTCCAAAGGGAGAGGGGAAGTTATGGAGTTAATTAATTTGCTGTTGGAAA
TCAATATGGAGTCAGAAATATAATGATTTACTAAACCTTATTGAATCGGTAACGATGCGAATTTATATTA
AAATAGCTTTTATGAAACATTCAACAAAAATATTATTAATGTTGGCCCACTTTAGCAACCGGTTAGGTCT
ACCGGTTGGGCAAGCAAAGATTCACGCCCTGGTTCGAGTCCCAACTAGTCCTGCAAAATACCGCAGCAAG
TTTTAGAGAGACCAAGTGCCATTACCTCTCCCACTTCAGTTATCGGTTATGCGGCGTTTAAGTCGACAGC
TTGCCGTCTCTAGCTCCGGTGCCTATATAAAGCAGCCCGCTTTCCACATTTCATATTCGTTTTACGTTTG
TCAAGCCTCATAGCCGGCAGTTCGAACGTATACGCTCTCTGAGTCAGACCTCGAAATCGTAGCTCTACAC
AATTCTGTGAATTTTCCTTGTCGCGTGTGAAACACTTCCAATAAAAACTCCTGCAGGTGAGTACTTTAAA
AAAAAATCTAGTGAAATAATGCTGAAAAGAAATTTGTGTGGGCAAAATTCAATGGGCAAAAACGCGATGC
GGCTTTTTCTCAAAATGGCGGCCGGCCTGCGTTTTTTCCTCAAAAGTGATGACGTCATGCCTGTTTTTTT
TTTTTTGTTCGCAATGAGGAATGGCTCTTAAAATCTACTAGATAAAAAAAATATTCATTATTTCTATGCT
GCTGGAACGCTTCATTAATCTTAAAAATTCTAAATTCGGTTACCATGATACTTCGACGCATAACTGTAGA
TTTTGGATAGAATTAAAGAGAAAATGGCGAGAGAGTAAAATTCCGGCGTCGGCAAAGTAGAGCAAAAAAA
TCAGTATACCATTTAGCTACCTCTCTCACTCGCACGCAGTGCCGGCTCAAGTTGGGCGCGGCTCTGCAAT
TATCGATTTTCTTGGGGTGTGTAACTAATCATCCGTTTTCCCTTCCTCCTCATCCACAGCGTGAAGGTAC
CCGCCCGGGGATCAGATCCGCGGCCGCCACCATGTACCCCTACGACGTGCCCGACTACGCGATGGACGAT
GATCCGGTGGCCATGTCGCCGTGCGGACGATTCTTTAAGTACGATAAGGAAGTCGGACGCGGTTCCTTTA
AAACTGTCTATCGTGGCCTGGACACGTTGACTGGTGTTCCAGTTGCCTGGTGCGAGTTATTGGACAAGCA
AGTAAAAAAAAGTGAACGTACTAGATTTCGCGAGGAGGCAGACATGCTGAAGAAACTTCAGCACCCAAAC
ATAGTGCGGTTTTATACATATTGGGAGTTTCCTATTGGCCGCAAGAAGAATATTGTACTAGTCACCGAAC
TAATGTTATCTGGAACTTTGAAATCCTATTTGAAACGATTCAAAAAAATACACCCAAAGGTATTGAAGTC
ATGGTGTCGCCAGATACTAAAAGGCCTTAACTTCCTGCATACTCGTCAATTTCCTATAATTCATCGTGAT
TTGAAATGTGATAATATTTTTATAACTGGCACCACTGGTAGTGTTAAAATCGGCGACTTGGGCCTGGCAA
CTTTGAAAAACCGCTCCCACGCGAAATCTGTGATTGGTACGCCGGAGTTTATGGCCCCGGAAATGTACGA
GGAGCACTACGACGAGTCGGTGGACGTATATGCATTCGGCATGTGCATGTTGGAGATGGCCATTTCCGAA
TATCCTTACAGTGAGTGCAAGGGTCCTGCACAGATCTACAAAAAGGTGATATCGGGCATTAAGCCAGCGG
CGTTGGCTAAGGTGGAGGATCCCAACGTGCGCGACATTATCGAACGGTGCATTGAACTTAAAAAGGAGGA
TCGCCCCAGCTGCAATGAACTGCTAGAATCGGAGTTCTTTGACGAAGATATCGGTATACGAGTGGAGCCA
ACTGCTTCGGAGCAGTTCCTTTCTGATCCGAGCATCAGCATCATCGAGTTCCGACTGCGGTTTATGGATC
CCAAGAAGCGCTCGTCCCGTCATAAGGAAAACGAGGCAATTCAGTTTGAGTACAACATCAGGCATGACGA
GTACGAACAGATTGCGCAAGAAATGATGAAGGAAAATATTATATCTGAGGACGACTCTCGCGCTGTAGCT
CGGCTTTTAAAAGTGCAGGTGGTGTCGTTGCTTAAGGAACGTGCCCAGCGTCAAACTCAAATCAAGCTGC
AAAACGAGAAGTCTCGTTTGGAAAAATTGGCATTGCAAAAGCAACGTGAGAGTTTGCCGACTAACGTCGA
TGAAGACGAGGAAGAGGAGGAGGAGTCCGAGGACGAGGAGGATGGTGTTAAATGGAATCAGCGCCTGCAG
CTAAGATATGACCTGCTTAACACTGATTCAGAAACAAGCCTGGCTCTATCCACGAACAGCGTCGAACCGC
AGCAGCTGTCCACTCGCTCGAACACTTCGATTCCGAACAGTGGCATTCAGCAACCTGTTCAGGTCCCAGG
TCAAGTGCCTGTTTCCCAGTTGATCTCGGTGCAACCACAGGCTATTCCGTCACCGGCTATTCCCATGCAA
CAGAAGCCGACGGTGCACTACATTCAACCGCCACAGCTGGCCTCTTATCAAAATTCGAATGCATCGATGC
AGGAGATGACCAATAACCAGGTCATTTCGCCGACAGGCAGTCAACAAATGCAACAGCAACAACCCGTAGT
GGCACCAACAGTCAATCATCAGGTCATGCCGCAGCAGCAAGTGAACCAACAACAGCAACAACCACAAATG
ATGCAGCAAATACCCCAGCAAGTTCAAGTGCAACAGCCCCAAACTGTATTGCCTCCGCAGCCACATGAGC
AGCAGCCACAGCAACAACAACAGCCACTGCAGCAGCAACTGCAGCAGCTTATGCATACTAACGTGCAGGC
TCCGGATTTGACTCAACAGCAACAAATGGCTCAGCAACAGGCCCAGCAATATTTTCAGCAGCAGCAGCAA
CAGCCTCAGCAGGCCGTTAACATGCAACAAGCTTATGCAATGCAGCAAGCTGGCCAACAGCAACAGCTTT
CGCAGCCTCTTCAAATTCAGCAACAGATCTTGCAGCAACAACAAGTGGCCGTTTCACATCAGCAACAGAT
AATGCAGCAACAACTGGCCCAGCATCAGCTGCAACAGCTGCAGCAGCAGCAGCTTCAACAACAGCAACTG
CAACAGCAACAGCAGCAGCAAATACAACAACAGCAACTCCAACAACAACAACTCCAGCAACAGCAATTCG
TACAGCAGTATGCGCAGGCAATGCCTCAGCAACAACATCAGCAACTCGTTACGGGATCGCAAGTCATGGC
ACCGCATCAACATCAGCAACCTATTCAGATCCCAGTGCAGATGCAAGTTCCACCGACGTCCGTGGCTCCT
CCAATACAACACACTTACAATCAGCAGGGCGGACAAGTAACGCTCAGTGATGCCCAACAGCAACAGCATC
CTGGATTCTCGGCCGTACCACAACAGGCAGCGCCATTTATACAACAGCCCACACAGCAACCCATTCAGCT
ATCAATGCCTTTGGAACAACAATTGCAGCAATTGCTGCATAGCCAGCCAGCCCAGCAACAACAGGCCATG
AGCCAACAGCAGCAACAGTCTATGGTCCAACAGCAGCAACAGCCCTTGGTGCAACAGCAACAACTGCCTT
TGGTACAACAGCAGCCGCCTTTGGTCCAGCAGCAGCAACCGCTGGTTCAGCATCAGCAGCCTTCGGTCCA
ACATCAGCAACCTTTGGTGCAACAGCCCCAGCAACAGCAACCACAGCCCCAGAATCAGCAACCACAGCCC
CAGACACAGCAAACACACGTGGTTCAGCAACAACCACCACAGCAGCAACCTGCAGTAGAGCAAATCTCAC
AGATTTCTTCGCAAGTGCCTGTTCAACAGGAAAATCTGCAGCCAATACAGGTCAACAAAGATGCGAATGT
CGCAACGGATGCAATGTCCCTAAATAGCGCCCACGGTGCCCTCGAACCTGCACCGAAGACCGAACCCCAG
AACTCTGCTGATGCGGAAAAGCAGCAAAAGCAGACAGGCACGGGCACACGTTCCCAGAAACCGAGGCGAT
CAAACCGGAGCGGCAACGAACGGATTCCCAAACTTAGTGTAACCAGCGTCGACGAGGGCAGCGTCATAAA
CTGTCACATGGAAAATAAACTTAAAACGATTACATTTAAATTCGACATAGGAGACGTAAATCCGGTTGAA
ATAGCCAATAAATTGATCGCCCAAGATTTGCTTTCTAATTGTCAAAGTACAGTTTTTGTGGAAATGATCA
ATGAAATTGTTGACCAAGTCAAACAGAATCCCAATCAAATCCCTATACCGACAAATTATCGCCGCAATAT
TGAAAAGCGGGATGAAACCGCCAGCGACATCACAAAGATGTTCGAGCCCACTATCCATGGTGTTGAAACC
CTGCCATCCGGTGGAGGAGGCGCTGAACAGTCAAACTGCAACTTGACTTTAGAGGCCAGGTCCCATTTAT
CCAACATACCAAATGCGAAAGAACCACAGCTGAACGTCAGCACTCCGCCCACAACCACTTCGACTATGTC
TTCCTCATCAACCGCATCGAGGGATGCGCCCAATAGTAGCAATGACGTGACCATCGGCTCTGGTTCCGTT
TCTCGAAAAACGAGCACGGCCTCGGAGTACACTTCGCTATCGATTGACTATATGCCCGACAGCAACATTA
CTCCAACTGGTCCGGAGCCACCGCTTGACGATGGCAAGGATAAAAAACCTTGCTCCCTTGCTATAGCCAG
AATGCAAAAGCTCTTGGAGTCGGCCGGCAATGGTGCTCCTCGCAGCCTGAATTTGCCCTTGAATCGTCAC
CTGAAAATTCAAGAGGACTTGAAGCATACTAGAAGTCTTGACGATTTGACCGCAGTGAAAATAACCTTTG
ACATGCCCAACAAGGCTGCATTGGACACTTCGGAAAACGCTCAGCAGGCCACAGAAGCGGAAGCGGAGAA
ACCAAAAGATAAATCCGGACAGGCAGTAGGCAACCAGGGAACTGGAGCGGCCAACACTCTAGAGCAGTTA
AAAATAGAACTGGAGAACATTACTCATGCCCACGCGTTTGCCTCCGCTGTAGTGGCCTCGATTAACAACA
GAGCTCCTCATCAAGCTTCCCCAGCAATGTCCTCCCTAAAGGCCACTTCTGGACAACCACAGACACAAGA
GATAACCAAGCCAAATAACGGAGCAGGCCCTTCAGTACCCTCAGTGGGTCAGAATACTCCCACTGCAGCC
TTAACATCCGCCAGGGGCTCAGGCTCCTCCGTCTACAACTCACGTCGCACATCCATCGACAACAGCGTGG
GATCCGACATGCACCTGCACACTGCCACTAATCTTGAAGGGACAGTGAGCAACCCGGATCCGATCCCGAC
TGAGGCATCGGTTGGAATTACCATTGCTACGGGTCATGAGAAGCAACTCTCCAAGCAGCCCAGTTTGGAA
AAGCCTTCTGCCACTTCCATTTTAACGAACAACAGTGATCCTCCGCAAAGGAATCCCAGCAATGGATCAA
TTAACCAAAATTCAATAGCTGATTTGGAAAAGAAATTGGCAGCTTTGCGAAATACCGAAAACACAGAAGA
GTCTGCAACAGCAACGTTGTCAGTGGTTCCTAAACAAGTTGAAGAGGTAGTCAATCCAAGCGCGCGTAAA
ATTTCGCGTTTTAGTGTCAGTCGTGTGCAGGAGCAGAAAACTTCAACCGGAGTTGAGGAACCAGCTCAAG
GTCAACTTAAGATCGACCTCCAAGTCGCCGGCCCTGGAGGCCAGGTGCAGACCAACAACTCCGTTCAGAA
CGGCAGCGTGGTCAACACTCCAACCGAAGTCATCAGCTCTCCTATTCAAAATGTTCCGCTGGCCATTAAC
GGAATTCAGTTGATGTACCAACAGCCCCAGCAGATACACCAGTTGCCAGGTGGAACATCAACTACTACAA
GTGGAGCAGGGACTCAGTGCATTGTAGTGCCGCAAGTGGTCAATCAAAATGGCACCCACGTGCAACAGCC
GTCTAACCTACAGCCACAGCAGCAGAGCGTACATCCAAATATGACTCAACAGCCACAGCAGACGCCACTT
AATGGGCACCCATCTATGGTTAACACTCTTCAGCAGCAGCCACCACAACAATCCTTACCGATGCAGACGA
TTCAGTCGCAGCAGCAGCAGCATAACCAAATGCCTATCATTTCGCAACAACAGCAGCAGCAGATCCTAAT
GCAGCAGCAACAGCAACAGGGATCCCAGCAAGGATCACAGCAATTTAATTTGCCTGGCACACAACAGACT
CATCCTCAGCACCAGTTCATCCAGTCGCAGCCCAACCAACTTCACTCGCTTCCGCCCCAGGTAGTGAGCA
TGGCTCAGGGAAATCTGCCGCATCAGCTTCCACCCATGCAGACTATGGGAGCCCAACAGCAAATGATCTC
GCAACAACAGCATCAGTTGCAGATGCAGTCGCATATGCACCAACAAAACGTGCCCGGAATGTACAACCAG
CAGACTGGAGCTCGTGTGGCAGCACCCCAAAATTTCGCAGGTGCAGTTCCAAATCATTTGTTGCAGCAGT
CCCCTTTGATGGCATCCCAGCAGCCAGCACAGCCCATGCAACACGTTATGCAACCGATTTTCAATGCAAC
GTCCGGTGAAGTTACCGAAGAGCCTGTCTCTTTAGCAGCTACGCATCCGCATCTGCTACCGAGCGATATT
CAATCCGATATAAAGCACAATTTAGACTCATTAGTGAACCAATTGTGCAATACGCGCTTGGGTACTAACC
AGCACCAACGGCTGTTGCTGTTGCGTCAGAGACAACTCATCGAAGAGGACGAGCTGCGTCTTAAACATTA
TGTGGAATACGAAAAGTTCCAAAAGGCACTGCGCCAATCTATTAGCACAAACGTTCCAGCTAATGCAGCT
TACTATTCTGCGGCTGCCGCACAGCTTCCAACTAATTTGGCAGCCCCAGCAGCTCCGTCCTCATCGAATC
CGACGTCCACTAGCTCCGCAAACACATAAC
Features (pLannotate 1.2.2; 20 found; start..end, strand, type, name):
     50..133     +  CDS            large T antigen (fragment): large T antigen from SV40 (simian virus 40)
    156..237     +  polyA_signal   SV40 poly(A) signal: SV40 polyadenylation signal
    338..407     +  protein_bind   attB: attB site for the φC31 integrase (Groth et al., 2000) phage φC31 integrase
    626..644     -  promoter       T3 promoter: promoter for bacteriophage T3 RNA polymerase
    687..709     -  protein_bind   lac operator (fragment): The lac repressor binds to the lac operator to inhibit transcription in E. coli. This inhibition can be relieved by adding lactose or isopropyl-β-D-thiogalactopyranoside (IPTG). lac repressor encoded by lacI
    713..743     -  promoter       lac promoter: promoter for the E. coli lac operon
    758..779     -  protein_bind   CAP binding site: CAP binding activates transcription in the presence of cAMP. E. coli catabolite activator protein
    792..884     -  CDS            lacI (fragment): lac repressor; lacI; The lac repressor binds to the lac operator to inhibit transcription in E. coli. This inhibition can be relieved by adding lactose or isopropyl-β-D-thiogalactopyranoside (IPTG).
   1067..1655    -  rep_origin     ori: high-copy-number ColE1/pMB1/pBR322/pUC origin of replication
   1826..2686    -  CDS            AmpR: β-lactamase; bla; confers resistance to ampicillin, carbenicillin, and related antibiotics
   2687..2791    -  promoter       AmpR promoter: bla
   2844..3272    -  rep_origin     f1 ori (sequence partly withheld): f1 bacteriophage origin of replication; arrow indicates direction of (+) strand synthesis
   3277..3434    -  CDS            lacZα (fragment): LacZα fragment of β-galactosidase; lacZ fragment
   3437..3455    +  promoter       T7 promoter: promoter for bacteriophage T7 RNA polymerase
   3480..7599    +  gene           mini-white: white; This modified version of the white gene lacks part of the first intron.
   7606..7639    -  protein_bind   loxP: Cre-mediated recombination occurs in the 8-bp core sequence (GCATACAT). Cre recombinase
   7660..7678    +  misc_feature   MCS (fragment): pBluescript multiple cloning site
   7950..8381    -  CDS            Tailor (fragment): TUTT_DROME - Experimental evidence at protein level: Swiss-Prot protein existence level 1. Uridylyltransferase which mediates terminal uridylation of miRNAs, leading to their degradation. Has high specificity for splicing-derived miRNAs (mirtrons) and other miRNA substrates containing a 3'-G terminal nucleotide. Appears to be a major suppressor of mirtron biogenesis. From Drosophila melanogaster (Fruit fly).
   8438..9004    -  CDS            Tailor (fragment): TUTT_DROME - Experimental evidence at protein level: Swiss-Prot protein existence level 1. Uridylyltransferase which mediates terminal uridylation of miRNAs, leading to their degradation. Has high specificity for splicing-derived miRNAs (mirtrons) and other miRNA substrates containing a 3'-G terminal nucleotide. Appears to be a major suppressor of mirtron biogenesis. From Drosophila melanogaster (Fruit fly).
  10325..11167   +  CDS            WNK8 (fragment): WNK8_ARATH - Experimental evidence at protein level: Swiss-Prot protein existence level 1. Regulates flowering time by modulating the photoperiod pathway. Phosphorylates the vacuolar ATPase subunit C (VATC) and RGS1 (PubMed:16427632, PubMed:18761494). Regulates EDM2 that, in turn, modulates development processes (PubMed:20840782, PubMed:20149132). From Arabidopsis thaliana (Mouse-ear cress).
