[The description below was written by a language model from this plasmid's Addgene catalogue record and pLannotate feature annotations shown in this document.]
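Description:
pAttB-Tub-HA-WnkDeltaNT is a Drosophila germline transformation vector of about 16.3 kb, built on the pAttB-Tub backbone and designed for site-specific integration into the fly genome. It carries a φC31 integrase attB site, which allows recombination into a genomic attP landing site. A mini-white gene (the White+ marker) lets transformants be recognised by restored eye pigmentation in a white mutant background. A single loxP site lies just downstream of mini-white and is a target for Cre recombinase. In E. coli the plasmid is maintained at high copy through a ColE1/pUC-type origin and selected with ampicillin via β-lactamase. The pBluescript-derived backbone also contributes an f1 origin, T3 and T7 promoters, and remnants of the lac promoter/operator and lacZα.

The payload is the D. melanogaster kinase Wnk (CG7177) carrying an N-terminal deletion and an N-terminal HA epitope tag for detection. According to the catalogue entry it is driven by a tubulin promoter for ubiquitous expression. The exact extent of the deletion is not stated. The automated annotation does not label the tubulin promoter, the HA tag or Wnk itself. The only hit within the insert is a match to an Arabidopsis WNK8 fragment, which most likely reflects homology to the conserved WNK kinase domain. The reverse-strand fragments annotated as Tailor lie between the cloning-site remnant and the Wnk region. They may be fly genomic sequence included with the promoter fragment, though the record does not confirm this. An SV40 large T fragment and poly(A) signal provide transcript termination. The construct serves to generate transgenic flies ubiquitously expressing this truncated Wnk variant, presumably for comparison with other Wnk variants in structure–function studies.
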