Addgene plasmid #203969: pAttB-Tub-HA-WnkDeltaNT
Purpose: Fly transformation vector expressing indicated Wnk variant under tubulin promoter for ubiquitous expression
Depositing lab: Andreas Jenny. Depositing organization: Albert Einstein College of Medicine.
Backbone
  Vector backbone: pAttB-Tub
  Vector type: Insect Expression
  Selectable markers: White+
Growth in bacteria
  Bacterial resistance: Ampicillin, 100 μg/mL
  Growth temperature: 37°C
  Growth strain: DH5alpha
  Copy number: High Copy
Gene/Insert
  Gene/Insert name: Wnk
  Species: D. melanogaster (fly)
  Mutation: Nterm deletion
  Entrez Gene: Wnk (a.k.a. Dmel_CG7177, CG7177, DWNK, DmWNK, Dmel\CG7177, WNK, cg7177, dWNK, dWnk, wnk)
  Tag / fusion protein: HA (N terminal on insert)
  Cloning method: Restriction Enzyme; 5′ cloning site unknown (unknown if destroyed)
Terms and licenses: Academic/Nonprofit Terms; Industry Terms: Not Available to Industry
Depositor comments: Lab plasmid #1222
How to cite: pAttB-Tub-HA-WnkDeltaNT was a gift from Andreas Jenny (Addgene plasmid # 203969 ; http://n2t.net/addgene:203969 ; RRID:Addgene_203969)
